>Addgene plasmid #61318 | pCri-9a | addgene full sequence | sequence record 448310 | Addgene NGS Result
GGGGAATTGTGAGCGGATAACAATTCCCCTCTAGAAATAATTTTGTTTAACTTTAAGAAGGAGATATACA
TATGAAATACCTGCTGCCGACCGCTGCTGCTGGTCTGCTGCTCCTCGCTGCCCAGCCGGCGATGGCCATG
GCCAAAGTGAGCAAGGGCGAGGAGCTGTTCACCGGGGTGGTGCCCATCCTGGTCGAGCTGGACGGCGACG
TAAACGGCCACAAGTTCAGCGTGTCCGGCGAGGGCGAGGGCGATGCCACCTACGGCAAGCTGACCCTGAA
GTTCATCTGCACCACCGGCAAGCTGCCCGTGCCCTGGCCCACCCTCGTGACCACCTTCGGCTACGGCCTG
CAGTGCTTCGCCCGCTACCCCGACCACATGAAGCAGCACGACTTCTTCAAGTCCGCCATGCCCGAAGGCT
ACGTCCAGGAGCGCACCATCTTCTTCAAGGACGACGGCAACTACAAGACCCGCGCCGAGGTGAAGTTCGA
GGGCGACACCCTGGTGAACCGCATCGAGCTGAAGGGCATCGACTTCAAGGAGGACGGCAACATCCTGGGG
CACAAGCTGGAGTACAACTACAACAGCCACAACGTCTATATCATGGCCGACAAGCAGAAGAACGGCATCA
AGGTGAACTTCAAGATCCGCCACAACATCGAGGACGGCAGCGTGCAGCTCGCCGACCACTACCAGCAGAA
CACCCCCATCGGCGACGGCCCCGTGCTGCTGCCCGACAACCACTACCTGAGCACCCAGTCCGCCCTGAGC
AAAGACCCCAACGAGAAGCGCGATCACATGGTCCTGCTGGAGTTCGTGACCGCCGCCGGGATCACTCTCG
GCATGGACGAGCTGTACAAGTAAGGTACCGGATCCGAATTCGAGCTCCGTCGACAAGCTTGCGGCCGCAC
TCGAGCACCACCACCACCACCACTGAGATCCGGCTGCTAACAAAGCCCGAAAGGAAGCTGAGTTGGCTGC
TGCCACCGCTGAGCAATAACTAGCATAACCCCTTGGGGCCTCTAAACGGGTCTTGAGGGGTTTTTTGCTG
AAAGGAGGAACTATATCCGGATTGGCGAATGGG
[124 nt withheld, positions 1084-1207]
C
[91 nt withheld, positions 1209-1299]
A
[49 nt withheld, positions 1301-1349]
CCTTTGACGTTGGAGTCCACGTTCTTT
[37 nt withheld, positions 1377-1413]
ACCCTATCTCGGTCTATTCTTTTGATTTATAAGGGATTTTGCCGATTTCGGCCTATTGGTTAAAAAATGA
GCTGATTTAACAAAAATTTAACGCGAATTTTAACAAAATATTAACGCTTACAATTTAGGTGGCACTTTTC
GGGGAAATGTGCGCGGAACCCCTATTTGTTTATTTTTCTAAATACATTCAAATATGTATCCGCTCATGAA
TTAATTCTTAGAAAAACTCATCGAGCATCAAATGAAACTGCAATTTATTCATATCAGGATTATCAATACC
ATATTTTTGAAAAAGCCGTTTCTGTAATGAAGGAGAAAACTCACCGAGGCAGTTCCATAGGATGGCAAGA
TCCTGGTATCGGTCTGCGATTCCGACTCGTCCAACATCAATACAACCTATTAATTTCCCCTCGTCAAAAA
TAAGGTTATCAAGTGAGAAATCACCATGAGTGACGACTGAATCCGGTGAGAATGGCAAAAGTTTATGCAT
TTCTTTCCAGACTTGTTCAACAGGCCAGCCATTACGCTCGTCATCAAAATCACTCGCATCAACCAAACCG
TTATTCATTCGTGATTGCGCCTGAGCGAGACGAAATACGCGATCGCTGTTAAAAGGACAATTACAAACAG
GAATCGAATGCAACCGGCGCAGGAACACTGCCAGCGCATCAACAATATTTTCACCTGAATCAGGATATTC
TTCTAATACCTGGAATGCTGTTTTCCCGGGGATCGCAGTGGTGAGTAACCATGCATCATCAGGAGTACGG
ATAAAATGCTTGATGGTCGGAAGAGGCATAAATTCCGTCAGCCAGTTTAGTCTGACCATCTCATCTGTAA
CATCATTGGCAACGCTACCTTTGCCATGTTTCAGAAACAACTCTGGCGCATCGGGCTTCCCATACAATCG
ATAGATTGTCGCACCTGATTGCCCGACATTATCGCGAGCCCATTTATACCCATATAAATCAGCATCCATG
TTGGAATTTAATCGCGGCCTAGAGCAAGACGTTTCCCGTTGAATATGGCTCATAACACCCCTTGTATTAC
TGTTTATGTAAGCAGACAGTTTTATTGTTCATGACCAAAATCCCTTAACGTGAGTTTTCGTTCCACTGAG
CGTCAGACCCCGTAGAAAAGATCAAAGGATCTTCTTGAGATCCTTTTTTTCTGCGCGTAATCTGCTGCTT
GCAAACAAAAAAACCACCGCTACCAGCGGTGGTTTGTTTGCCGGATCAAGAGCTACCAACTCTTTTTCCG
AAGGTAACTGGCTTCAGCAGAGCGCAGATACCAAATACTGTCCTTCTAGTGTAGCCGTAGTTAGGCCACC
ACTTCAAGAACTCTGTAGCACCGCCTACATACCTCGCTCTGCTAATCCTGTTACCAGTGGCTGCTGCCAG
TGGCGATAAGTCGTGTCTTACCGGGTTGGACTCAAGACGATAGTTACCGGATAAGGCGCAGCGGTCGGGC
TGAACGGGGGGTTCGTGCACACAGCCCAGCTTGGAGCGAACGACCTACACCGAACTGAGATACCTACAGC
GTGAGCTATGAGAAAGCGCCACGCTTCCCGAAGGGAGAAAGGCGGACAGGTATCCGGTAAGCGGCAGGGT
CGGAACAGGAGAGCGCACGAGGGAGCTTCCAGGGGGAAACGCCTGGTATCTTTATAGTCCTGTCGGGTTT
CGCCACCTCTGACTTGAGCGTCGATTTTTGTGATGCTCGTCAGGGGGGCGGAGCCTATGGAAAAACGCCA
GCAACGCGGCCTTTTTACGGTTCCTGGCCTTTTGCTGGCCTTTTGCTCACATGTTCTTTCCTGCGTTATC
CCCTGATTCTGTGGATAACCGTATTACCGCCTTTGAGTGAGCTGATACCGCTCGCCGCAGCCGAACGACC
GAGCGCAGCGAGTCAGTGAGCGAGGAAGCGGAAGAGCGCCTGATGCGGTATTTTCTCCTTACGCATCTGT
GCGGTATTTCACACCGCAATGGTGCACTCTCAGTACAATCTGCTCTGATGCCGCATAGTTAAGCCAGTAT
ACACTCCGCTATCGCTACGTGACTGGGTCATGGCTGCGCCCCGACACCCGCCAACACCCGCTGACGCGCC
CTGACGGGCTTGTCTGCTCCCGGCATCCGCTTACAGACAAGCTGTGACCGTCTCCGGGAGCTGCATGTGT
CAGAGGTTTTCACCGTCATCACCGAAACGCGCGAGGCAGCTGCGGTAAAGCTCATCAGCGTGGTCGTGAA
GCGATTCACAGATGTCTGCCTGTTCATCCGCGTCCAGCTCGTTGAGTTTCTCCAGAAGCGTTAATGTCTG
GCTTCTGATAAAGCGGGCCATGTTAAGGGCGGTTTTTTCCTGTTTGGTCACTGATGCCTCCGTGTAAGGG
GGATTTCTGTTCATGGGGGTAATGATACCGATGAAACGAGAGAGGATGCTCACGATACGGGTTACTGATG
ATGAACATGCCCGGTTACTGGAACGTTGTGAGGGTAAACAACTGGCGGTATGGATGCGGCGGGACCAGAG
AAAAATCACTCAGGGTCAATGCCAGCGCTTCGTTAATACAGATGTAGGTGTTCCACAGGGTAGCCAGCAG
CATCCTGCGATGCAGATCCGGAACATAATGGTGCAGGGCGCTGACTTCCGCGTTTCCAGACTTTACGAAA
CACGGAAACCGAAGACCATTCATGTTGTTGCTCAGGTCGCAGACGTTTTGCAGCAGCAGTCGCTTCACGT
TCGCTCGCGTATCGGTGATTCATTCTGCTAACCAGTAAGGCAACCCCGCCAGCCTAGCCGGGTCCTCAAC
GACAGGAGCACGATCATGCGCACCCGTGGGGCCGCCATGCCGGCGATAATGGCCTGCTTCTCGCCGAAAC
GTTTGGTGGCGGGACCAGTGACGAAGGCTTGAGCGAGGGCGTGCAAGATTCCGAATACCGCAAGCGACAG
GCCGATCATCGTCGCGCTCCAGCGAAAGCGGTCCTCGCCGAAAATGACCCAGAGCGCTGCCGGCACCTGT
CCTACGAGTTGCATGATAAAGAAGACAGTCATAAGTGCGGCGACGATAGTCATGCCCCGCGCCCACCGGA
AGGAGCTGACTGGGTTGAAGGCTCTCAAGGGCATCGGTCGAGATCCCGGTGCCTAATGAGTGAGCTAACT
TACATTAATTGCGTTGCGCTCACTGCCCGCTTTCCAGTCGGGAAACCTGTCGTGCCAGCTGCATTAATGA
ATCGGCCAACGCGCGGGGAGAGGCGGTTTGCGTATTGGGCGCCAGGGTGGTTTTTCTTTTCACCAGTGAG
ACGGGCAACAGCTGATTGCCCTTCACCGCCTGGCCCTGAGAGAGTTGCAGCAAGCGGTCCACGCTGGTTT
GCCCCAGCAGGCGAAAATCCTGTTTGATGGTGGTTAACGGCGGGATATAACATGAGCTGTCTTCGGTATC
GTCGTATCCCACTACCGAGATATCCGCACCAACGCGCAGCCCGGACTCGGTAATGGCGCGCATTGCGCCC
AGCGCCATCTGATCGTTGGCAACCAGCATCGCAGTGGGAACGATGCCCTCATTCAGCATTTGCATGGTTT
GTTGAAAACCGGACATGGCACTCCAGTCGCCTTCCCGTTCCGCTATCGGCTGAATTTGATTGCGAGTGAG
ATATTTATGCCAGCCAGCCAGACGCAGACGCGCCGAGACAGAACTTAATGGGCCCGCTAACAGCGCGATT
TGCTGGTGACCCAATGCGACCAGATGCTCCACGCCCAGTCGCGTACCGTCTTCATGGGAGAAAATAATAC
TGTTGATGGGTGTCTGGTCAGAGACATCAAGAAATAACGCCGGAACATTAGTGCAGGCAGCTTCCACAGC
AATGGCATCCTGGTCATCCAGCGGATAGTTAATGATCAGCCCACTGACGCGTTGCGCGAGAAGATTGTGC
ACCGCCGCTTTACAGGCTTCGACGCCGCTTCGTTCTACCATCGACACCACCACGCTGGCACCCAGTTGAT
CGGCGCGAGATTTAATCGCCGCGACAATTTGCGACGGCGCGTGCAGGGCCAGACTGGAGGTGGCAACGCC
AATCAGCAACGACTGTTTGCCCGCCAGTTGTTGTGCCACGCGGTTGGGAATGTAATTCAGCTCCGCCATC
GCCGCTTCCACTTTTTCCCGCGTTTTCGCAGAAACGTGGCTGGCCTGGTTCACCACGCGGGAAACGGTCT
GATAAGAGACACCGGCATACTCTGCGACATCGTATAACGTTACTGGTTTCACATTCACCACCCTGAATTG
ACTCTCTTCCGGGCGCTATCATGCCATACCGCGAAAGGTTTTGCGCCATTCGATGGTGTCCGGGATCTCG
ACGCTCTCCCTTATGCGACTCCTGCATTAGGAAGCAGCCCAGTAGTAGGTTGAGGCCGTTGAGCACCGCC
GCCGCAAGGAATGGTGCATGCAAGGAGATGGCGCCCAACAGTCCCCCGGCCACGGGGCCTGCCACCATAC
CCACGCCGAAACAAGCGCTCATGAGCCCGAAGTGGCGAGCCCGATCTTCCCCATCGGTGATGTCGGCGAT
ATAGGCGCCAGCAACCGCACCTGTGGCGCCGGTGATGCCGGCCACGATGCGTCCGGCGTAGAGGATCGAG
ATCTCGATCCCGCGAAATTAATACGACTCACTATA
Features (pLannotate 1.2.2; 20 found; start..end, strand, type, name):
      3..27      +  protein_bind   lac operator: The lac repressor binds to the lac operator to inhibit transcription in E. coli. This inhibition can be relieved by adding lactose or isopropyl-β-D-thiogalactopyranoside (IPTG). lac repressor encoded by lacI
     42..64      +  RBS            RBS: efficient ribosome binding site from bacteriophage T7 gene 10 (Olins and Rangwala, 1989)
     72..137     +  sig_peptide    pelB signal sequence: leader peptide for secretion; pelB (fragment)
    147..863     +  CDS            EYFP: enhanced YFP mammalian codon-optimized
    916..933     +  CDS            9xHis (fragment): 9xHis affinity tag
    943..992     +  CDS            SET1 (fragment): solubility-enhancement tag derived from T7 phage gene 10B
   1000..1047    +  terminator     T7 terminator: transcription terminator for bacteriophage T7 RNA polymerase
   1084..1512    +  rep_origin     f1 ori (sequence partly withheld): f1 bacteriophage origin of replication; arrow indicates direction of (+) strand synthesis
   1565..1622    +  promoter       AmpR promoter (fragment): bla
   1631..2446    -  CDS            KanR: aminoglycoside phosphotransferase; aph(3')-Ia; confers resistance to kanamycin in bacteria or G418 (Geneticin®) in eukaryotes
   2568..3156    +  rep_origin     ori: high-copy-number ColE1/pMB1/pBR322/pUC origin of replication
   3342..3481    -  misc_feature   bom: basis of mobility region from pBR322
   3583..3774    -  CDS            rop: Rop protein, which maintains plasmids at low copy number; rop
   3791..4171    +  CDS            YPB1_ECOLX: Protein predicted: Swiss-Prot protein existence level 4. From Escherichia coli.
   4243..4534    -  CDS            TcR (fragment): tetracycline efflux protein; tet; confers resistance to tetracycline
   4549..4570    -  protein_bind   CAP binding site: CAP binding activates transcription in the presence of cAMP. E. coli catabolite activator protein
   4583..5665    -  CDS            lacI: lac repressor; lacI; The lac repressor binds to the lac operator to inhibit transcription in E. coli. This inhibition can be relieved by adding lactose or isopropyl-β-D-thiogalactopyranoside (IPTG).
   5666..5743    -  promoter       lacI promoter: lacI
   5751..6030    -  CDS            TcR (fragment): tetracycline efflux protein; tet; confers resistance to tetracycline
   6052..2       +  promoter       T7 promoter (across the origin): promoter for bacteriophage T7 RNA polymerase
