[The description below was written by a language model from this plasmid's Addgene catalogue record and pLannotate feature annotations shown in this document.]
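Description:
pCri-9a is a bacterial expression plasmid of about 6.1 kb built on a pET backbone and belonging to the pCri vector collection for recombinant protein production and purification. It is propagated in E. coli under kanamycin selection (aph(3')-Ia). It replicates from a ColE1/pBR322-type origin accompanied by the bom region and the rop gene, which keeps copy number low, in agreement with the catalogue entry. An f1 origin is also present. Short tetracycline-resistance fragments, a partial AmpR promoter and a predicted E. coli open reading frame appear to be non-functional remnants of the pBR322-derived backbone.

The expression cassette follows the standard pET design. A T7 promoter with an adjacent lac operator drives transcription, a T7 gene 10 ribosome binding site directs translation, and a T7 terminator closes the unit. A plasmid-borne lacI gene with its own promoter supplies the repressor, so expression depends on a host providing T7 RNA polymerase and is induced with IPTG. The coding region begins with a pelB signal sequence, which directs the product to the periplasm, followed by a green fluorescent protein variant. The annotation software matched this variant to EYFP, whereas the catalogue lists it simply as GFP. A C-terminal histidine tag follows, spanning six codons although it was matched to a 9xHis feature, and it allows purification by metal-affinity chromatography. The small "SET1" fragment downstream is probably a match to T7-derived sequence preceding the terminator rather than a functional fusion tag.

The stated purpose is protein expression. The fluorescent protein likely acts as a replaceable placeholder or reporter insert, although the record does not say this explicitly.
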