Addgene plasmid #61318: pCri-9a
Purpose: Protein expression.
Depositing lab: F Xavier Gomis-Ruth. Depositing organization: Institut de Biologia Molecular de Barcelona (IBMB-CSIC). Publication: The pCri System: A Vector Collection for Recombinant Protein Expression and Purification. Goulas T, Cuppari A, Garcia-Castellanos R, Snipas S, Glockshuber R, Arolas JL, Gomis-Ruth FX. PLoS One. 2014 Nov 11;9(11):e112643. doi: 10.1371/journal.pone.0112643. eCollection 2014. PONE-D-14-36402 PubMed 25386923.
Backbone
  Vector backbone: pET
  Total vector size (bp): 6100
  Vector type: Bacterial Expression
Growth in bacteria
  Bacterial resistance: Kanamycin, 50 μg/mL
  Growth temperature: 37°C
  Growth strain: DH5alpha
  Copy number: Low Copy
Gene/Insert
  Gene/Insert name: Green fluorescent protein
  Tag / fusion protein: His-tag (C terminal on insert)
Terms and licenses: Academic/Nonprofit Terms; Industry Terms: Not Available to Industry
How to cite: pCri-9a was a gift from F Xavier Gomis-Ruth (Addgene plasmid # 61318 ; http://n2t.net/addgene:61318 ; RRID:Addgene_61318)
