>Addgene plasmid #61318 | pCri-9a | depositor partial sequence | sequence record 99648 | Cloning/Expression region
AATTCCCCTCTAGAAATAATTTTGTTTAACTTTAAGAAGGAGATATACATATGAAATACCTGCTGCCGAC
CGCTGCTGCTGGTCTGCTGCTCCTCGCTGCCCAGCCGGCGATGGCCATGGCCAAAGTGAGCAAGGGCGAG
GAGCTGTTCACCGGGGTGGTGCCCATCCTGGTCGAGCTGGACGGCGACGTAAACGGCCACAAGTTCAGCG
TGTCCGGCGAGGGCGAGGGCGATGCCACCTACGGCAAGCTGACCCTGAAGTTCATCTGCACCACCGGCAA
GCTGCCCGTGCCCTGGCCCACCCTCGTGACCACCTTCGGCTACGGCCTGCAGTGCTTCGCCCGCTACCCC
GACCACATGAAGCAGCACGACTTCTTCAAGTCCGCCATGCCCGAAGGCTACGTCCAGGAGCGCACCATCT
TCTTCAAGGACGACGGCAACTACAAGACCCGCGCCGAGGTGAAGTTCGAGGGCGACACCCTGGTGAACCG
CATCGAGCTGAAGGGCATCGACTTCAAGGAGGACGGCAACATCCTGGGGCACAAGCTGGAGTACAACTAC
AACAGCCACAACGTCTATATCATGGCCGACAAGCAGAAGAACGGCATCAAGGTGAACTTCAAGATCCGCC
ACAACATCGAGGACGGCAGCGTGCAGCTCGCCGACCACTACCAGCAGAACACCCCCATCGGCGACGGCCC
CGTGCTGCTGCCCGACAACCACTACCTGAGCACCCAGTCCGCCCTGAGCAAAGACCCCAACGAGAAGCGC
GATCACATGGTCCTGCTGGAGTTCGTGACCGCCGCCGGGATCACTCTCGGCATGGACGAGCTGTACAAGT
AAGGTACCGGATCCGAATTCGAGCTCCGTCGACAAGCTTGCGGCCGCACTCGAGCACCACCACCACCACC
ACTGAGATCCGGCTGCTAACAAAGCCCGAAAG
