>Addgene plasmid #61318 | pCri-9a | addgene partial sequence | sequence record 101006 | EGFP-C 5'-CATGGTCCTGCTGGAGTTCGTG-3'
GAGCTGTACAAGTAAGGTACCGGATCCGAATTCGAGCTCCGTCGACAAGCTTGCGGCCGCACTCGAGCAC
CACCACCACCACCACTGAGATCCGGCTGCTAACAAAGCCCGAAAGGAAGCTGAGTTGGCTGCTGCCACCG
CTGAGCAATAACTAGCATAACCCCTTGGGGCCTCTAAACGGGTCTTGAGGGGTTTTTTGCTGAAAGGAGG
AACTATATCCGGATTGGCGAATGGG
[124 nt withheld, positions 236-359]
C
[91 nt withheld, positions 361-451]
A
[49 nt withheld, positions 453-501]
CCTTTGACGTTGGAGTCCACGTTCTTT
[37 nt withheld, positions 529-565]
ACCCTATCTCGGTCTATTCTTTTGATTTATAAGGGATTTTGCCGATTTCGGCCTATTGGTTAAAAAATGA
GCTGATTTAACAAAAATTTAACGCGAATTTTAACAAAATATTAACGCTTACAATTTAGGTGGCACTTTTC
GGGGAAATGTGCGCGGAACCCCTATTTGTTTATTTTTCTAAATACATTCAAATATGTATCCGCTCATGAA
TTAATTCTTAG
