>Addgene plasmid #61318 | pCri-9a | addgene partial sequence | sequence record 101332 | EGFP-N 5'-CGTCGCCGTCCAGCTCGACCAG-3'
GCGACGGCGCGTGCAGGGCCAGACTGGAGGTGGCAACGCCAATCAGCAACGACTGTTTGCCCGCCAGTTG
TTGTGCCACGCGGTTGGGAATGTAATTCAGCTCCGCCATCGCCGCTTCCACTTTTTCCCGCGTTTTCGCA
GAAACGTGGCTGGCCTGGTTCACCACGCGGGAAACGGTCTGATAAGAGACACCGGCATACTCTGCGACAT
CGTATAACGTTACTGGTTTCACATTCACCACCCTGAATTGACTCTCTTCCGGGCGCTATCATGCCATACC
GCGAAAGGTTTTGCGCCATTCGATGGTGTCCGGGATCTCGACGCTCTCCCTTATGCGACTCCTGCATTAG
GAAGCAGCCCAGTAGTAGGTTGAGGCCGTTGAGCACCGCCGCCGCAAGGAATGGTGCATGCAAGGAGATG
GCGCCCAACAGTCCCCCGGCCACGGGGCCTGCCACCATACCCACGCCGAAACAAGCGCTCATGAGCCCGA
AGTGGCGAGCCCGATCTTCCCCATCGGTGATGTCGGCGATATAGGCGCCAGCAACCGCACCTGTGGCGCC
GGTGATGCCGGCCACGATGCGTCCGGCGTAGAGGATCGAGATCTCGATCCCGCGAAATTAATACGACTCA
CTATAGGGGAATTGTGAGCGGATAACAATTCCCCTCTAGAAATAATTTTGTTTAACTTTAAGAAGGAGAT
ATACATATGAAATACCTGCTGCCGACCGCTGCTGCTGGTCTGCTGCTCCTCGCTGCCCAGCCGGCGATGG
CCATGGCCAAAGTGAGC
